>Addgene plasmid #38282 | pMXs-puro GFP-p62 dC | addgene full sequence | sequence record 429743 | Addgene NGS Result
AATGAAAGACCCCACCTGTAGGTTTGGCAAGCTAGCTTAAGTAACGCCATTTTGCAAGGCATGGAAAAAT
ACATAACTGAGAATAGAAAAGTTCAGATCAAGGTCAGGAACAGATGGAACAGCTGAATATGGGCCAAACA
GGATATCTGTGGTAAGCAGTTCCTGCCCCGGCTCAGGGCCAAGAACAGATGGAACAGCTGAATATGGGCC
AAACAGGATATCTGTGGTAAGCAGTTCCTGCCCCGGCTCAGGGCCAAGAACAGATGGTCCCCAGATGCGG
TCCAGCCCTCAGCAGTTTCTAGAGAACCATCAGATGTTTCCAGGGTGCCCCAAGGACCTGAAATGACCCT
GTGCCTTATTTGAACTAACCAATCAGTTCGCTTCTCGCTTCTGTTCGCGCGCTTCTGCTCCCCGAGCTCA
ATAAAAGAGCCCACAACCCCTCACTCGGCGCGCCAGTCCTCCGATTGACTGAGTCGCCCGGGTACCCGTG
TATCCAATAAACCCTCTTGCAGTTGCATCCGACTTGTGGTCTCGCTGTTCCTTGGGAGGGTCTCCTCTGA
GTGATTGACTACCCGTCAGCGGGGGTCTTTCATTTGGGGGCTCGTCCGGGATCGGGAGACCCCTGCCCAG
GGACCACCGACCCACCACCGGGAGGTAAGCTGGCCAGCAACTTATCTGTGTCTGTCCGATTGTCTAGTGT
CTATGACTGATTTTATGCGCCTGCGTCGGTACTAGTTAGCTAACTAGCTCTGTATCTGGCGGACCCGTGG
TGGAACTGACGAGTTCGGAACACCCGGCCGCAACCCTGGGAGACGTCCCAGGGACTTCGGGGGCCGTTTT
TGTGGCCCGACCTGAGTCCAAAAATCCCGATCGTTTTGGACTCTTTGGTGCACCCCCCTAATAGGAGGGA
TATGTGGTTCTGGTAGGAGACGAGAACCTAAAACAGTTCCCGCCTCCGTCTGAATTTTTGCTTTCGGTTT
GGGACCGAAGCCGCGCCGCGCGTCTTGTCTGCTGCAGCATCGTTCTGTGTTGTCTCTGTCTGACTGTGTT
TCTGTATTTGTCTGAAAATTAGGGCCAGACTGTTACCACTCCCTTAAGTTTGACCTTAGGTCACTGGAAA
GATGTCGAGCGGATCGCTCACAACCAGTCGGTAGATGTCAAGAAGAGACGTTGGGTTACCTTCTGCTCTG
CAGAATGGCCAACCTTTAACGTCGGATGGCCGCGAGACGGCACCTTTAACCGAGACCTCATCACCCAGGT
TAAGATCAAGGTCTTTTCACCTGGCCCGCATGGACACCCAGACCAGGTCCCCTACATCGTGACCTGGGAA
GCCTTGGCTTTTGACCCCCCTCCCTGGGTCAAGCCCTTTGTACACCCTAAGCCTCCGCCTCCTCTTCCTC
CATCCGCCCCGTCTCTCCCCCTTGAACCTCCTCGTTCGACCCCGCCTCGATCCTCCCTTTATCCAGCCCT
CACTCCTTCTCTAGGCGCCCCCATATGGCCATATGAGATCTTATATGGGGCACCCCCGCCCCTTGTAAAC
TTCCCTGACCCTGACATGACAAGAGTTACTAACAGCCCCTCTCTCCAAGCTCACTTACAGGCTCTCTACT
TAGTCCAGCACGAAGTCTGGAGACCTCTGGCGGCAGCCTACCAAGAACAACTGGACCGACCGGTGGTACC
TCACCCTTACCGAGTCGGCGACACAGTGTGGGTCCGCCGACACCAGACTAAGAACCTAGAACCTCGCTGG
AAAGGACCTTACACAGTCCTGCTGACCACCCCCACCGCCCTCAAAGTAGACGGCATCGCAGCTTGGATAC
ACGCCGCCCACGTGAAGGCTGCCGACCCCGGGGGTGGACCATCCTCTAGACTGCCGGATCTAGCTAGTTA
ATTAAGGATCTGCCATGGTGAGCAAGGGCGAGGAGCTGTTCACCGGGGTGGTGCCCATCCTGGTCGAGCT
GGACGGCGACGTAAACGGCCACAAGTTCAGCGTGTCCGGCGAGGGCGAGGGCGATGCCACCTACGGCAAG
CTGACCCTGAAGTTCATCTGCACCACCGGCAAGCTGCCCGTGCCCTGGCCCACCCTCGTGACCACCCTGA
CCTACGGCGTGCAGTGCTTCAGCCGCTACCCCGACCACATGAAGCAGCACGACTTCTTCAAGTCCGCCAT
GCCCGAAGGCTACGTCCAGGAGCGCACCATCTTCTTCAAGGACGACGGCAACTACAAGACCCGCGCCGAG
GTGAAGTTCGAGGGCGACACCCTGGTGAACCGCATCGAGCTGAAGGGCATCGACTTCAAGGAGGACGGCA
ACATCCTGGGGCACAAGCTGGAGTACAACTACAACAGCCACAACGTCTATATCATGGCCGACAAGCAGAA
GAACGGCATCAAGGTGAACTTCAAGATCCGCCACAACATCGAGGACGGCAGCGTGCAGCTCGCCGACCAC
TACCAGCAGAACACCCCCATCGGCGACGGCCCCGTGCTGCTGCCCGACAACCACTACCTGAGCACCCAGT
CCGCCCTGAGCAAAGACCCCAACGAGAAGCGCGATCACATGGTCCTGCTGGAGTTCGTGACCGCCGCCGG
GATCACTCTCGGCATGGACGAGCTGTACAAGGGTGGCGGTGGCTCGGGCGGTGGTGGGTCGGGTGGCGGC
GGATCTATCGATGAATTGAATTCCATGGCGTCGTTCACGGTGAAGGCCTATCTTCTGGGCAAGGAGGAGG
CGACCCGCGAGATCCGCCGCTTCAGCTTCTGCTTCAGCCCGGAGCCGGAGGCGGAAGCCCAAGCCGCGGC
CGGCCCGGGGCCCTGCGAGAGGCTGCTGAGCCGAGTGGCTGTGCTGTTCCCCACGCTGAGGCCTGGCGGC
TTCCAGGCGCACTACCGCGATGAGGATGGGGACTTGGTTGCCTTTTCCAGTGATGAGGAGCTGACAATGG
CTATGTCCTATGTGAAAGATGACATCTTCCGCATCTACATTAAAGAGAAGAAGGAGTGCCGGCGGGAACA
TCGCCCACCATGTGCTCAGGAGGCACCCCGAAACATGGTGCACCCCAATGTGATCTGTGATGGTTGCAAC
GGGCCTGTGGTGGGAACTCGCTATAAGTGCAGTGTGTGCCCAGACTACGACCTGTGCAGCGTGTGCGAGG
GGAAGGGCCTGCACAGGGAACACAGCAAGCTCATCTTTCCCAACCCCTTTGGCCACCTCTCTGATAGCTT
CTCTCATAGCCGCTGGCTTCGGAAGCTGAAACATGGACACTTTGGCTGGCCTGGCTGGGAGATGGGCCCA
CCGGGGAACTGGAGCCCACGTCCTCCTCGTGCAGGGGATGGCCGCCCTTGCCCTACAGCTGAGTCAGCTT
CTGCTCCACCAGAAGATCCCAATGTCAATTTCCTGAAGAATGTGGGGGAGAGTGTGGCAGCTGCCCTCAG
CCCTCTAGGCATTGAGGTTGACATTGATGTGGAACATGGAGGGAAGAGATGAGAATCACGCGTTCGCGAG
TTAACGGATCCCTCGAGCGGCCGCTACGTAAATTCCGCCCCCCCCCCCCCTCTCCCTCCCCCCCCCCTAA
CGTTACTGGCCGAAGCCGCTTGGAATAAGGCCGGTGTGCGTTTGTCTATATGTTATTTTCCACCATATTG
CCGTCTTTTGGCAATGTGAGGGCCCGGAAACCTGGCCCTGTCTTCTTGACGAGCATTCCTAGGGGTCTTT
CCCCTCTCGCCAAAGGAATGCAAGGTCTGTTGAATGTCGTGAAGGAAGCAGTTCCTCTGGAAGCTTCTTG
AAGACAAACAACGTCTGTAGCGACCCTTTGCAGGCAGCGGAACCCCCCACCTGGCGACAGGTGCCTCTGC
GGCCAAAAGCCACGTGTATAAGATACACCTGCAAAGGCGGCACAACCCCAGTGCCACGTTGTGAGTTGGA
TAGTTGTGGAAAGAGTCAAATGGCTCTCCTCAAGCGTATTCAACAAGGGGCTGAAGGATGCCCAGAAGGT
ACCCCATTGTATGGGATCTGATCTGGGGCCTCGGTGCACATGCTTTACATGTGTTTAGTCGAGGTTAAAA
AAACGTCTAGGCCCCCCGAACCACGGGGACGTGGTTTTCCTTTGAAAAACACGATGATAATATGGCCACA
ACCATGGTTACCGAGTACAAGCCCACGGTGCGCCTCGCCACCCGCGACGACGTCCCCAGGGCCGTACGCA
CCCTCGCCGCCGCGTTCGCCGACTACCCCGCCACGCGCCACACCGTCGATCCGGACCGCCACATCGAGCG
GGTCACCGAGCTGCAAGAACTCTTCCTCACGCGCGTCGGGCTCGACATCGGCAAGGTGTGGGTCGCGGAC
GACGGCGCCGCGGTGGCGGTCTGGACCACGCCGGAGAGCGTCGAAGCGGGGGCGGTGTTCGCCGAGATCG
GCCCGCGCATGGCCGAGTTGAGCGGTTCCCGGCTGGCCGCGCAGCAACAGATGGAAGGCCTCCTGGCGCC
GCACCGGCCCAAGGAGCCCGCGTGGTTCCTGGCCACCGTCGGCGTCTCGCCCGACCACCAGGGCAAGGGT
CTGGGCAGCGCCGTCGTGCTCCCCGGAGTGGAGGCGGCCGAGCGCGCCGGGGTGCCCGCCTTCCTGGAGA
CCTCCGCGCCCCGCAACCTCCCCTTCTACGAGCGGCTCGGCTTCACCGTCACCGCCGACGTCGAGGTGCC
CGAAGGACCGCGCACCTGGTGCATGACCCGCAAGCCCGGTGCCTGAGTCGACGATAAAATAAAAGATTTT
ATTTAGTCTCCAGAAAAAGGGGGGAATGAAAGACCCCACCTGTAGGTTTGGCAAGCTAGCTTAAGTAACG
CCATTTTGCAAGGCATGGAAAAATACATAACTGAGAATAGAGAAGTTCAGATCAAGGTCAGGAACAGATG
GAACAGCTGAATATGGGCCAAACAGGATATCTGTGGTAAGCAGTTCCTGCCCCGGCTCAGGGCCAAGAAC
AGATGGAACAGCTGAATATGGGCCAAACAGGATATCTGTGGTAAGCAGTTCCTGCCCCGGCTCAGGGCCA
AGAACAGATGGTCCCCAGATGCGGTCCAGCCCTCAGCAGTTTCTAGAGAACCATCAGATGTTTCCAGGGT
GCCCCAAGGACCTGAAATGACCCTGTGCCTTATTTGAACTAACCAATCAGTTCGCTTCTCGCTTCTGTTC
GCGCGCTTCTGCTCCCCGAGCTCAATAAAAGAGCCCACAACCCCTCACTCGGGGCGCCAGTCCTCCGATT
GACTGAGTCGCCCGGGTACCCGTGTATCCAATAAACCCTCTTGCAGTTGCATCCGACTTGTGGTCTCGCT
GTTCCTTGGGAGGGTCTCCTCTGAGTGATTGACTACCCGTCAGCGGGGGTCTTTCACATGCAGCATGTAT
CAAAATTAATTTGGTTTTTTTTCTTAAGTATTTACATTAAATGGCCATAGTTGCATTAATGAATCGGCCA
ACGCGCGGGGAGAGGCGGTTTGCGTATTGGGCGCTCTTCCGCTTCCTCGCTCACTGACTCGCTGCGCTCG
GTCGTTCGGCTGCGGCGAGCGGTATCAGCTCACTCAAAGGCGGTAATACGGTTATCCACAGAATCAGGGG
ATAACGCAGGAAAGAACATGTGAGCAAAAGGCCAGCAAAAGGCCAGGAACCGTAAAAAGGCCGCGTTGCT
GGCGTTTTTCCATAGGCTCCGCCCCCCTGACGAGCATCACAAAAATCGACGCTCAAGTCAGAGGTGGCGA
AACCCGACAGGACTATAAAGATACCAGGCGTTTCCCCCTGGAAGCTCCCTCGTGCGCTCTCCTGTTCCGA
CCCTGCCGCTTACCGGATACCTGTCCGCCTTTCTCCCTTCGGGAAGCGTGGCGCTTTCTCATAGCTCACG
CTGTAGGTATCTCAGTTCGGTGTAGGTCGTTCGCTCCAAGCTGGGCTGTGTGCACGAACCCCCCGTTCAG
CCCGACCGCTGCGCCTTATCCGGTAACTATCGTCTTGAGTCCAACCCGGTAAGACACGACTTATCGCCAC
TGGCAGCAGCCACTGGTAACAGGATTAGCAGAGCGAGGTATGTAGGCGGTGCTACAGAGTTCTTGAAGTG
GTGGCCTAACTACGGCTACACTAGAAGAACAGTATTTGGTATCTGCGCTCTGCTGAAGCCAGTTACCTTC
GGAAAAAGAGTTGGTAGCTCTTGATCCGGCAAACAAACCACCGCTGGTAGCGGTGGTTTTTTTGTTTGCA
AGCAGCAGATTACGCGCAGAAAAAAAGGATCTCAAGAAGATCCTTTGATCTTTTCTACGGGGTCTGACGC
TCAGTGGAACGAAAACTCACGTTAAGGGATTTTGGTCATGAGATTATCAAAAAGGATCTTCACCTAGATC
CTTTTGCGGCCGGCCGCAAATCAATCTAAAGTATATATGAGTAAACTTGGTCTGACAGTTACCAATGCTT
AATCAGTGAGGCACCTATCTCAGCGATCTGTCTATTTCGTTCATCCATAGTTGCCTGACTCCCCGTCGTG
TAGATAACTACGATACGGGAGGGCTTACCATCTGGCCCCAGTGCTGCAATGATACCGCGAGACCCACGCT
CACCGGCTCCAGATTTATCAGCAATAAACCAGCCAGCCGGAAGGGCCGAGCGCAGAAGTGGTCCTGCAAC
TTTATCCGCCTCCATCCAGTCTATTAATTGTTGCCGGGAAGCTAGAGTAAGTAGTTCGCCAGTTAATAGT
TTGCGCAACGTTGTTGCCATTGCTACAGGCATCGTGGTGTCACGCTCGTCGTTTGGTATGGCTTCATTCA
GCTCCGGTTCCCAACGATCAAGGCGAGTTACATGATCCCCCATGTTGTGCAAAAAAGCGGTTAGCTCCTT
CGGTCCTCCGATCGTTGTCAGAAGTAAGTTGGCCGCAGTGTTATCACTCATGGTTATGGCAGCACTGCAT
AATTCTCTTACTGTCATGCCATCCGTAAGATGCTTTTCTGTGACTGGTGAGTACTCAACCAAGTCATTCT
GAGAATAGTGTATGCGGCGACCGAGTTGCTCTTGCCCGGCGTCAATACGGGATAATACCGCGCCACATAG
CAGAACTTTAAAAGTGCTCATCATTGGAAAACGTTCTTCGGGGCGAAAACTCTCAAGGATCTTACCGCTG
TTGAGATCCAGTTCGATGTAACCCACTCGTGCACCCAACTGATCTTCAGCATCTTTTACTTTCACCAGCG
TTTCTGGGTGAGCAAAAACAGGAAGGCAAAATGCCGCAAAAAAGGGAATAAGGGCGACACGGAAATGTTG
AATACTCATACTCTTCCTTTTTCAATATTATTGAAGCATTTATCAGGGTTATTGTCTCATGAGCGGATAC
ATATTTGAATGTATTTAGAAAAATAAACAAATAGGGGTTCCGCGCACATTTCCCCGAAAAGTGCCACCTG
CAT
Features (pLannotate 1.2.2; 15 found; start..end, strand, type, name):
      1..594     +  LTR            LTR: long terminal repeat from Moloney murine leukemia virus
    657..856     +  misc_feature   MMLV Ψ: packaging signal of Moloney murine leukemia virus (MMLV)
    908..996     +  misc_feature   MESV Ψ (fragment): packaging signal of murine embryonic stem cell virus
   1073..1489    +  CDS            gag (truncated): truncated Moloney murine leukemia virus (MMLV) gag gene lacking the start codon
   1499..1873    +  misc_feature   pol region: Moloney murine leukemia virus (MMLV) pol region containing the splice acceptor site
   1905..2621    +  CDS            EGFP: EGFP is a basic (constitutively fluorescent) green fluorescent protein published in 1996, derived from Aequorea victoria. It is reported to be a rapidly-maturing weak dimer with moderate acid sensitivity.
   2685..3518    +  CDS            Sqstm1 (fragment): SQSTM_MOUSE - Also known as A170, STAP. Experimental evidence at protein level: Swiss-Prot protein existence level 1. Autophagy receptor required for selective macroautophagy (aggrephagy). Functions as a bridge between polyubiquitinated cargo and autophagosomes. Interacts directly with both the cargo to become degraded and an autophagy modifier of the MAP1 LC3 family. Required both for the formation and autophagic degradation of polyubiquitin- containing bodies, called ALIS (aggresome-like induced structures) and links ALIS to the autophagic machinery. Involved in midbody ring degradation (By
   3658..4120    +  misc_feature   IRES: internal ribosome entry site (IRES) of the encephalomyocarditis virus (EMCV)
   4140..4736    +  CDS            PuroR (fragment): puromycin N-acetyltransferase; pac from Streptomyces; confers resistance to puromycin
   4785..4906    +  LTR            3' LTR (ΔU3) (fragment): self-inactivating 3' long terminal repeat (LTR) from Moloney murine leukemia virus
   4907..5376    +  LTR            LTR: long terminal repeat from Moloney murine leukemia virus
   5442..5494    -  CDS            lacI (fragment): lac repressor; lacI; The lac repressor binds to the lac operator to inhibit transcription in E. coli. This inhibition can be relieved by adding lactose or isopropyl-β-D-thiogalactopyranoside (IPTG).
   5677..6265    -  rep_origin     ori: high-copy-number ColE1/pMB1/pBR322/pUC origin of replication
   6429..7289    -  CDS            AmpR: β-lactamase; bla; confers resistance to ampicillin, carbenicillin, and related antibiotics
   7290..7394    -  promoter       AmpR promoter: bla
