[The description below was written by a language model from this plasmid's Addgene catalogue record and pLannotate feature annotations shown in this document.]
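Description:
pMXs-puro GFP-p62 dC is a Moloney murine leukemia virus-based retroviral expression vector built on the pMXs-puro backbone, designed for stable gene delivery into mammalian cells. In bacteria it is maintained as a high-copy plasmid through a ColE1/pUC-type origin and selected with ampicillin via the bla gene and its promoter. The viral portion is flanked by MMLV long terminal repeats. It also carries the MMLV packaging signal (with a fragment matching the MESV Ψ), a truncated gag sequence lacking its start codon, and a pol region that supplies the splice acceptor. Together these elements allow the transcript to be packaged when gag, pol and env are provided in trans by a packaging cell line. No separate internal promoter is annotated, so expression of the payload appears to be driven from the 5′ LTR.

The payload is an N-terminal EGFP fusion to a C-terminally truncated mouse Sequestosome-1 (p62/Sqstm1) comprising residues 1–265, cloned between EcoRI sites. Downstream, an EMCV IRES links puromycin N-acetyltransferase to the same transcript, so puromycin-resistant transduced cells should also express the fusion protein. p62 is a selective autophagy receptor that bridges polyubiquitinated cargo and LC3-family proteins on autophagosomes. The "dC" truncation keeps the N-terminal part of the protein and removes the C-terminal portion. The associated study examined whether p62 targeting to the autophagosome formation site depends on self-oligomerization or on LC3 binding. The construct therefore serves as a fluorescent deletion mutant for generating stable cell lines and imaging p62 localization. The annotated sequence length is somewhat shorter than the sum of the stated backbone and insert sizes, a discrepancy the record does not explain.
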