Addgene plasmid #38282: pMXs-puro GFP-p62 dC
Depositing lab: Noboru Mizushima. Depositing organization: University of Tokyo, Graduate School of Medicine. Publication: p62 Targeting to the autophagosome formation site requires self-oligomerization but not LC3 binding. Itakura E, Mizushima N. J Cell Biol. 2011 Jan 10;192(1):17-27. 10.1083/jcb.201009067 PubMed 21220506.
Backbone
  Vector backbone: pMXs-puro
  Backbone manufacturer: Dr. Toshio Kitamura of the University of Tokyo
  Backbone size w/o insert (bp): 6878
  Vector type: Mammalian Expression, Retroviral
  Selectable markers: Puromycin
Growth in bacteria
  Bacterial resistance: Ampicillin, 100 μg/mL
  Growth temperature: 37°C
  Growth strain: DH5alpha
  Copy number: High Copy
Gene/Insert
  Gene/Insert name: Sequestosome-1 (alt names: p62; Sqstm1)
  Species: M. musculus (mouse)
  Insert size (bp): 800
  Mutation: Truncate mutant 1-265 amino acids residues
  GenBank ID: U57413
  Entrez Gene: Sqstm1 (a.k.a. A170, OSF-6, Osi, STAP, STONE14, p62)
  Tag / fusion protein: EGFP (N terminal on backbone)
  Cloning method: Restriction Enzyme; 5′ cloning site EcoRI (not destroyed); 3′ cloning site EcoRI (not destroyed)
  Sequencing primers: 5′ CGACCACTACCAGCAGAACA; 3′ AAAATTAGTCAGCCATGGGG
Resource information
  A portion of this plasmid was derived from a plasmid made by: p62 cDNA was provied by Dr. Masaaki Komatsu (Tokyo Metropolitan Institute of Medical Science, Tokyo, Japan).
Terms and licenses: Academic/Nonprofit Terms; Industry Terms: Not Available to Industry
Depositor comments: Ichimura et al., JBC 2008 283, 22847
How to cite: pMXs-puro GFP-p62 dC was a gift from Noboru Mizushima (Addgene plasmid # 38282 ; http://n2t.net/addgene:38282 ; RRID:Addgene_38282)
