>Addgene plasmid #38282 | pMXs-puro GFP-p62 dC | addgene partial sequence | sequence record 51455 | EGFP-C 5'-CATGGTCCTGCTGGAGTTCGTG-3'
TGGACGAGCTGTACAAGGGTGGCGGTGGCTCGGGCGGTGGTGGGTCGGGTGGCGGCGGATCTATCGATGA
ATTGAATTCCATGGCGTCGTTCACGGTGAAGGCCTATCTTCTGGGCAAGGAGGAGGCGACCCGCGAGATC
CGCCGCTTCAGCTTCTGCTTCAGCCCGGAGCCGGAGGCGGAAGCCCAAGCCGCGGCCGGCCCGGGGCCCT
GCGAGAGGCTGCTGAGCCGAGTGGCTGTGCTGTTCCCCACGCTGAGGCCTGGCGGCTTCCAGGCGCACTA
CCGCGATGAGGATGGGGACTTGGTTGCCTTTTCCAGTGATGAGGAGCTGACAATGGCTATGTCCTATGTG
AAAGATGACATCTTCCGCATCTACATTAAAGAGAAGAAGGAGTGCCGGCGGGAACATCGCCCACCATGTG
CTCAGGAGGCACCCCGAAACATGGTGCACCCCAATGTGATCTGTGATGGTTGCAACGGGCCTGTGGTGGG
AACTCGCTATAAGTGCAGTGTGTGCCCAGACTACGACCTGTGCAGCGTGTGCGAGGGGAAGGGCCTGCAC
AGGGAACACAGCAAGCTCATCTTTCCCAACCCCTTTGGCCACCTCTCTGATAGCTTCTCTCATAGCCGCT
GGCTTCGGAAGCTGAAACATGGACACTTTGGCTGGCCTGGCTGGGAGATGGGCCCACCGGGGAACTGGAG
CCCACGTCCTCCTCGTGCAGGGGATGGCCGCCCTTGCCCTACAGCTGAGTCAGCTTCTGCTCCACCAGAA
GATCCCAATGTCAATTTCCTGAAGAATGTGGGGGAGAGTGTGGCAGCTGCCCTCAGCCCTCTAGGCATTG
AGGTTGACATTGATGTGGAACATGGAGGGAAGAGATGAGAATTCCATGGCGTCGTTCACGGTGAAGGCCT
ATCTTCTGGCAGAGAGCACCGCAACGCCTCACTTGTACGACG
